>Addgene plasmid #234706 | GFP-LacI-Cyclin B1 ND | addgene full sequence | sequence record 469839 | Addgene NGS Result
GACGGATCGGGAGATCTCCCGATCCCCTATGGTGCACTCTCAGTACAATCTGCTCTGATGCCGCATAGTT
AAGCCAGTATCTGCTCCCTGCTTGTGTGTTGGAGGTCGCTGAGTAGTGCGCGAGCAAAATTTAAGCTACA
ACAAGGCAAGGCTTGACCGACAATTGCATGAAGAATCTGCTTAGGGTTAGGCGTTTTGCGCTGCTTCGCG
ATGTACGGGCCAGATATACGCGTTGACATTGATTATTGACTAGTTATTAATAGTAATCAATTACGGGGTC
ATTAGTTCATAGCCCATATATGGAGTTCCGCGTTACATAACTTACGGTAAATGGCCCGCCTGGCTGACCG
CCCAACGACCCCCGCCCATTGACGTCAATAATGACGTATGTTCCCATAGTAACGCCAATAGGGACTTTCC
ATTGACGTCAATGGGTGGAGTATTTACGGTAAACTGCCCACTTGGCAGTACATCAAGTGTATCATATGCC
AAGTACGCCCCCTATTGACGTCAATGACGGTAAATGGCCCGCCTGGCATTATGCCCAGTACATGACCTTA
TGGGACTTTCCTACTTGGCAGTACATCTACGTATTAGTCATCGCTATTACCATGGTGATGCGGTTTTGGC
AGTACATCAATGGGCGTGGATAGCGGTTTGACTCACGGGGATTTCCAAGTCTCCACCCCATTGACGTCAA
TGGGAGTTTGTTTTGGCACCAAAATCAACGGGACTTTCCAAAATGTCGTAACAACTCCGCCCCATTGACG
CAAATGGGCGGTAGGCGTGTACGGTGGGAGGTCTATATAAGCAGAGCTCTCTGGCTAACTAGAGAACCCA
CTGCTTACTGGCTTATCGAAATTAATACGACTCACTATAGGGAGACCCAAGCTGGCTAGCGCTACCGGGG
CCGCTCTAGCGCTACCGGTCGCCACCATGGTGAGCAAGGGCGAGGAGCTGTTCACCGGGGTGGTGCCCAT
CCTGGTCGAGCTGGACGGCGACGTAAACGGCCACAAGTTCAGCGTGTCCGGCGAGGGCGAGGGCGATGCC
ACCTACGGCAAGCTGACCCTGAAGTTCATCTGCACCACCGGCAAGCTGCCCGTGCCCTGGCCCACCCTCG
TGACCACCCTGACCTACGGCGTGCAGTGCTTCAGCCGCTACCCCGACCACATGAAGCAGCACGACTTCTT
CAAGTCCGCCATGCCCGAAGGCTACGTCCAGGAGCGCACCATCTTCTTCAAGGACGACGGCAACTACAAG
ACCCGCGCCGAGGTGAAGTTCGAGGGCGACACCCTGGTGAACCGCATCGAGCTGAAGGGCATCGACTTCA
AGGAGGACGGCAACATCCTGGGGCACAAGCTGGAGTACAACTACAACAGCCACAACGTCTATATCATGGC
CGACAAGCAGAAGAACGGCATCAAGGTGAACTTCAAGATCCGCCACAACATCGAGGACGGCAGCGTGCAG
CTCGCCGACCACTACCAGCAGAACACCCCCATCGGCGACGGCCCCGTGCTGCTGCCCGACAACCACTACC
TGAGCACCCAGTCCGCCCTGAGCAAAGACCCCAACGAGAAGCGCGATCACATGGTCCTGCTGGAGTTCGT
GACCGCCGCCGGGATCACTCTCGGCATGGACGAGCTGTACAAGTCCGGACTCAGATCCATGGTGAAACCA
GTAACGTTATACGATGTCGCAGAGTATGCCGGTGTCTCTTATCAGACCGTTTCCCGCGTGGTGAACCAGG
CCAGCCACGTTTCTGCGAAAACGCGGGAAAAAGTGGAAGCGGCGATGGCGGAGCTGAATTACATTCCCAA
CCGCGTGGCACAACAACTGGCGGGCAAACAGTCGTTGCTGATTGGCGTTGCCACCTCCAGTCTGGCCCTG
CACGCGCCGTCGCAAATTGTCGCGGCGATTAAATCTCGCGCCGATCAACTGGGTGCCAGCGTGGTGGTGT
CGATGGTAGAACGAAGCGGCGTCGAAGCCTGTAAAGCGGCGGTGCACAATCTTCTCGCGCAACGCGTCAG
TGGGCTGATCATTAACTATCCGCTGGATGACCAGGATGCCATTGCTGTGGAAGCTGCCTGCACTAATGTT
CCGGCGTTATTTCTTGATGTCTCTGACCAGACACCCATCAACAGTATTATTTTCTCCCATGAAGACGGTA
CGCGACTGGGCGTGGAGCATCTGGTCGCATTGGGTCACCAGCAAATCGCGCTGTTAGCGGGCCCATTAAG
TTCTGTCTCGGCGCGTCTGCGTCTGGCTGGCTGGCATAAATATCTCACTCGCAATCAAATTCAGCCGATA
GCGGAACGGGAAGGCGACTGGAGTGCCATGTCCGGTTTTCAACAAACCATGCAAATGCTGAATGAGGGCA
TCGTTCCCACTGCGATGCTGGTTGCCAACGATCAGATGGCGCTGGGCGCAATGCGCGCCATTACCGAGTC
CGGGCTGCGCGTTGGTGCGGATATCTCGGTAGTGGGATACGACGATACCGAAGACAGCTCATGTTATATC
CCGCCGTTAACCACCATCAAACAGGATTTTCGCCTGCTGGGGCAAACCAGCGTGGACCGCTTGCTGCAAC
TCTCTCAGGGCCAGGCGGTGAAGGGCAATCAGCTGTTGCCCGTCTCACTGGTGAAAAGAAAAACCACCCT
GGCGCCCAATACGCAAACCGCCTCTCCCCGCGCGTTGGCCGATTCATTAATGCAGCTGGCACGACAGGTT
TCCCGAAGCAGCCTGAGGGGGCGTCGACTGGGTACCCCTCCTAAGAAGAAGAGGAAGGTTGCCCGGGATC
TAGGATCCACTGTGTCTAGACTTAAGCTTGGAATGGCGCTCCGAGTCACCAGGAACTCGAAAATTAATGC
TGAAAATAAGGCGAAGATCAACATGGCAGGCGCAAAGCGCGTTCCTACGGCCCCTGCTGCAACCTCCAAG
CCCGGACTGAGGCCAGCAACAGCTGCTGGGGACATTGGTAACAAAGTCAGTGAACAACTGCAGGCCAAAA
TGCCTATGAAGAAGGAAGCAAAACCTTCAGCTACTGGAAAAGTCATTGATAAAAAACTACCAAAACCTCT
TGAAAAGGTACCTATGCTGGTGCCAGTGCCAGTGTCTGAGCCAGTGCCAGAGCCAGAACCTGAGCCAGAA
CCTGAGCCTGTTAAAGAAGAAAAACTTTCGCCTGAGCCTATTTTGGTTGATACTGCCTCTCCAAGCCCAA
TGGAAACATCTGGATGTGCCCCTGCAGAAGAAGACCTGTGTCAGGCTTTCTCTGATGTAATTCTTGCAGT
AAATGATGTGGATGCAGAAGATGGAGCTGATCCAAACCTTTGTAGTGAATATGTGAAAGATATTTATGCT
TATCTGAGACAACTTGAGGAAGAGCAAGCAGTCAGACCAAAATACCTACTGGGTCGGGAAGTCACTGGAA
ACATGAGAGCCATCCTAATTGACTGGCTAGTACAGGTTCAAATGAAATTCAGGTTGTTGCAGGAGACCAT
GTACATGACTGTCTCCATTATTGATCGGTTCATGCAGAATAATTGTGTGCCCAAGAAGATGCTGCAGCTG
GTTGGTGTCACTGCCATGTTTATTGCAAGCAAATATGAAGAAATGTACCCTCCAGAAATTGGTGACTTTG
CTTTTGTGACTGACAACACTTATACTAAGCACCAAATCAGACAGATGGAAATGAAGATTCTAAGAGCTTT
AAACTTTGGTCTGGGTCGGCCTCTACCTTTGCACTTCCTTCGGAGAGCATCTAAGATTGGAGAGGTTGAT
GTCGAGCAACATACTTTGGCCAAATACCTGATGGAACTAACTATGTTGGACTATGACATGGTGCACTTTC
CTCCTTCTCAAATTGCAGCAGGAGCTTTTTGCTTAGCACTGAAAATTCTGGATAATGGTGAATGGACACC
AACTCTACAACATTACCTGTCATATACTGAAGAATCTCTTCTTCCAGTTATGCAGCACCTGGCTAAGAAT
GTAGTCATGGTAAATCAAGGACTTACAAAGCACATGACTGTCAAGAACAAGTATGCCACATCGAAGCATG
CTAAGATCAGCACTCTACCACAGCTGAATTCTGCACTAGTTCAAGATTTAGCCAAGGCTGTGGCAAAGGT
TCTAGAAACCCGCTGATCAGCCTCGACTGTGCCTTCTAGTTGCCAGCCATCTGTTGTTTGCCCCTCCCCC
GTGCCTTCCTTGACCCTGGAAGGTGCCACTCCCACTGTCCTTTCCTAATAAAATGAGGAAATTGCATCGC
ATTGTCTGAGTAGGTGTCATTCTATTCTGGGGGGTGGGGTGGGGCAGGACAGCAAGGGGGAGGATTGGGA
AGACAATAGCAGGCATGCTGGGGATGCGGTGGGCTCTATGGCTTCTGAGGCGGAAAGAACCAGCTGGGGC
TCTAGGGGGTATCCCC
[124 nt withheld, positions 4427-4550]
C
[91 nt withheld, positions 4552-4642]
A
[49 nt withheld, positions 4644-4692]
CCTTTGACGTTGGAGTCCACGTTCTTT
[37 nt withheld, positions 4720-4756]
ACCCTATCTCGGTCTATTCTTTTGATTTATAAGGGATTTTGCCGATTTCGGCCTATTGGTTAAAAAATGA
GCTGATTTAACAAAAATTTAACGCGAATTAATTCTGTGGAATGTGTGTCAGTTAGGGTGTGGAAAGTCCC
CAGGCTCCCCAGCAGGCAGAAGTATGCAAAGCATGCATCTCAATTAGTCAGCAACCAGGTGTGGAAAGTC
CCCAGGCTCCCCAGCAGGCAGAAGTATGCAAAGCATGCATCTCAATTAGTCAGCAACCATAGTCCCGCCC
CTAACTCCGCCCATCCCGCCCCTAACTCCGCCCAGTTCCGCCCATTCTCCGCCCCATGGCTGACTAATTT
TTTTTATTTATGCAGAGGCCGAGGCCGCCTCTGCCTCTGAGCTATTCCAGAAGTAGTGAGGAGGCTTTTT
TGGAGGCCTAGGCTTTTGCAAAAAGCTCCCGGGAGCTTGTATATCCATTTTCGGATCTGATCAAGAGACA
GGATGAGGATCGTTTCGCATGATTGAACAAGATGGATTGCACGCAGGTTCTCCGGCCGCTTGGGTGGAGA
GGCTATTCGGCTATGACTGGGCACAACAGACAATCGGCTGCTCTGATGCCGCCGTGTTCCGGCTGTCAGC
GCAGGGGCGCCCGGTTCTTTTTGTCAAGACCGACCTGTCCGGTGCCCTGAATGAACTGCAGGACGAGGCA
GCGCGGCTATCGTGGCTGGCCACGACGGGCGTTCCTTGCGCAGCTGTGCTCGACGTTGTCACTGAAGCGG
GAAGGGACTGGCTGCTATTGGGCGAAGTGCCGGGGCAGGATCTCCTGTCATCTCACCTTGCTCCTGCCGA
GAAAGTATCCATCATGGCTGATGCAATGCGGCGGCTGCATACGCTTGATCCGGCTACCTGCCCATTCGAC
CACCAAGCGAAACATCGCATCGAGCGAGCACGTACTCGGATGGAAGCCGGTCTTGTCGATCAGGATGATC
TGGACGAAGAGCATCAGGGGCTCGCGCCAGCCGAACTGTTCGCCAGGCTCAAGGCGCGCATGCCCGACGG
CGAGGATCTCGTCGTGACCCATGGCGATGCCTGCTTGCCGAATATCATGGTGGAAAATGGCCGCTTTTCT
GGATTCATCGACTGTGGCCGGCTGGGTGTGGCGGACCGCTATCAGGACATAGCGTTGGCTACCCGTGATA
TTGCTGAAGAGCTTGGCGGCGAATGGGCTGACCGCTTCCTCGTGCTTTACGGTATCGCCGCTCCCGATTC
GCAGCGCATCGCCTTCTATCGCCTTCTTGACGAGTTCTTCTGAGCGGGACTCTGGGGTTCGAAATGACCG
ACCAAGCGACGCCCAACCTGCCATCACGAGATTTCGATTCCACCGCCGCCTTCTATGAAAGGTTGGGCTT
CGGAATCGTTTTCCGGGACGCCGGCTGGATGATCCTCCAGCGCGGGGATCTCATGCTGGAGTTCTTCGCC
CACCCCAACTTGTTTATTGCAGCTTATAATGGTTACAAATAAAGCAATAGCATCACAAATTTCACAAATA
AAGCATTTTTTTCACTGCATTCTAGTTGTGGTTTGTCCAAACTCATCAATGTATCTTATCATGTCTGTAT
ACCGTCGACCTCTAGCTAGAGCTTGGCGTAATCATGGTCATAGCTGTTTCCTGTGTGAAATTGTTATCCG
CTCACAATTCCACACAACATACGAGCCGGAAGCATAAAGTGTAAAGCCTGGGGTGCCTAATGAGTGAGCT
AACTCACATTAATTGCGTTGCGCTCACTGCCCGCTTTCCAGTCGGGAAACCTGTCGTGCCAGCTGCATTA
ATGAATCGGCCAACGCGCGGGGAGAGGCGGTTTGCGTATTGGGCGCTCTTCCGCTTCCTCGCTCACTGAC
TCGCTGCGCTCGGTCGTTCGGCTGCGGCGAGCGGTATCAGCTCACTCAAAGGCGGTAATACGGTTATCCA
CAGAATCAGGGGATAACGCAGGAAAGAACATGTGAGCAAAAGGCCAGCAAAAGGCCAGGAACCGTAAAAA
GGCCGCGTTGCTGGCGTTTTTCCATAGGCTCCGCCCCCCTGACGAGCATCACAAAAATCGACGCTCAAGT
CAGAGGTGGCGAAACCCGACAGGACTATAAAGATACCAGGCGTTTCCCCCTGGAAGCTCCCTCGTGCGCT
CTCCTGTTCCGACCCTGCCGCTTACCGGATACCTGTCCGCCTTTCTCCCTTCGGGAAGCGTGGCGCTTTC
TCATAGCTCACGCTGTAGGTATCTCAGTTCGGTGTAGGTCGTTCGCTCCAAGCTGGGCTGTGTGCACGAA
CCCCCCGTTCAGCCCGACCGCTGCGCCTTATCCGGTAACTATCGTCTTGAGTCCAACCCGGTAAGACACG
ACTTATCGCCACTGGCAGCAGCCACTGGTAACAGGATTAGCAGAGCGAGGTATGTAGGCGGTGCTACAGA
GTTCTTGAAGTGGTGGCCTAACTACGGCTACACTAGAAGAACAGTATTTGGTATCTGCGCTCTGCTGAAG
CCAGTTACCTTCGGAAAAAGAGTTGGTAGCTCTTGATCCGGCAAACAAACCACCGCTGGTAGCGGTGGTT
TTTTTGTTTGCAAGCAGCAGATTACGCGCAGAAAAAAAGGATCTCAAGAAGATCCTTTGATCTTTTCTAC
GGGGTCTGACGCTCAGTGGAACGAAAACTCACGTTAAGGGATTTTGGTCATGAGATTATCAAAAAGGATC
TTCACCTAGATCCTTTTAAATTAAAAATGAAGTTTTAAATCAATCTAAAGTATATATGAGTAAACTTGGT
CTGACAGTTACCAATGCTTAATCAGTGAGGCACCTATCTCAGCGATCTGTCTATTTCGTTCATCCATAGT
TGCCTGACTCCCCGTCGTGTAGATAACTACGATACGGGAGGGCTTACCATCTGGCCCCAGTGCTGCAATG
ATACCGCGAGACCCACGCTCACCGGCTCCAGATTTATCAGCAATAAACCAGCCAGCCGGAAGGGCCGAGC
GCAGAAGTGGTCCTGCAACTTTATCCGCCTCCATCCAGTCTATTAATTGTTGCCGGGAAGCTAGAGTAAG
TAGTTCGCCAGTTAATAGTTTGCGCAACGTTGTTGCCATTGCTACAGGCATCGTGGTGTCACGCTCGTCG
TTTGGTATGGCTTCATTCAGCTCCGGTTCCCAACGATCAAGGCGAGTTACATGATCCCCCATGTTGTGCA
AAAAAGCGGTTAGCTCCTTCGGTCCTCCGATCGTTGTCAGAAGTAAGTTGGCCGCAGTGTTATCACTCAT
GGTTATGGCAGCACTGCATAATTCTCTTACTGTCATGCCATCCGTAAGATGCTTTTCTGTGACTGGTGAG
TACTCAACCAAGTCATTCTGAGAATAGTGTATGCGGCGACCGAGTTGCTCTTGCCCGGCGTCAATACGGG
ATAATACCGCGCCACATAGCAGAACTTTAAAAGTGCTCATCATTGGAAAACGTTCTTCGGGGCGAAAACT
CTCAAGGATCTTACCGCTGTTGAGATCCAGTTCGATGTAACCCACTCGTGCACCCAACTGATCTTCAGCA
TCTTTTACTTTCACCAGCGTTTCTGGGTGAGCAAAAACAGGAAGGCAAAATGCCGCAAAAAAGGGAATAA
GGGCGACACGGAAATGTTGAATACTCATACTCTTCCTTTTTCAATATTATTGAAGCATTTATCAGGGTTA
TTGTCTCATGAGCGGATACATATTTGAATGTATTTAGAAAAATAAACAAATAGGGGTTCCGCGCACATTT
CCCCGAAAAGTGCCACCTGACGTC
Features (pLannotate 1.2.2; 22 found; start..end, strand, type, name):
     28..80      -  misc_feature   bom (fragment): basis of mobility region from pBR322
    235..614     +  enhancer       CMV enhancer: human cytomegalovirus immediate early enhancer
    615..818     +  promoter       CMV promoter: human cytomegalovirus (CMV) immediate early promoter
    814..847     +  LTR            5' LTR (truncated) (fragment): truncated 5' long terminal repeat (LTR) from HIV-1
    863..881     +  promoter       T7 promoter: promoter for bacteriophage T7 RNA polymerase
    937..1653    +  CDS            EGFP: EGFP is a basic (constitutively fluorescent) green fluorescent protein published in 1996, derived from Aequorea victoria. It is reported to be a rapidly-maturing weak dimer with moderate acid sensitivity.
   1672..2736    +  CDS            lacI: lac repressor; lacI; The lac repressor binds to the lac operator to inhibit transcription in E. coli. This inhibition can be relieved by adding lactose or isopropyl-β-D-thiogalactopyranoside (IPTG).
   2833..4131    +  CDS            CCNB1: CCNB1_HUMAN - Also known as CCNB. Experimental evidence at protein level: Swiss-Prot protein existence level 1. Essential for the control of the cell cycle at the G2/M (mitosis) transition. From Homo sapiens (Human).
   4157..4381    +  polyA_signal   bGH poly(A) signal: bovine growth hormone polyadenylation signal
   4385..4406    +  promoter       SV40 promoter (fragment): SV40 enhancer and early promoter
   4427..4855    +  rep_origin     f1 ori (sequence partly withheld): f1 bacteriophage origin of replication; arrow indicates direction of (+) strand synthesis
   4869..5198    +  promoter       SV40 promoter: SV40 enhancer and early promoter
   5265..6056    +  CDS            neo: KKA2_KLEPN - Also known as kan, nptII. Experimental evidence at protein level: Swiss-Prot protein existence level 1. Resistance to kanamycin, neomycin, paromomycin, ribostamycin, butirosin and gentamicin B. From Klebsiella pneumoniae.
   6080..6238    +  CDS            ble (fragment): BLE_KLEPN - Experimental evidence at protein level: Swiss-Prot protein existence level 1. Binding protein with a strong affinity to the bleomycin family of antibiotics. Binds to CL990; an antimitotic-antibiotic compound. From Klebsiella pneumoniae.
   6233..6354    +  polyA_signal   SV40 poly(A) signal: SV40 polyadenylation signal
   6427..6443    -  protein_bind   lac operator: The lac repressor binds to the lac operator to inhibit transcription in E. coli. This inhibition can be relieved by adding lactose or isopropyl-β-D-thiogalactopyranoside (IPTG). lac repressor encoded by lacI
   6451..6481    -  promoter       lac promoter: promoter for the E. coli lac operon
   6496..6517    -  protein_bind   CAP binding site: CAP binding activates transcription in the presence of cAMP. E. coli catabolite activator protein
   6530..6622    -  CDS            lacI (fragment): lac repressor; lacI; The lac repressor binds to the lac operator to inhibit transcription in E. coli. This inhibition can be relieved by adding lactose or isopropyl-β-D-thiogalactopyranoside (IPTG).
   6805..7393    -  rep_origin     ori: high-copy-number ColE1/pMB1/pBR322/pUC origin of replication
   7564..8424    -  CDS            AmpR: β-lactamase; bla; confers resistance to ampicillin, carbenicillin, and related antibiotics
   8425..8529    -  promoter       AmpR promoter: bla
