[The description below was written by a language model from this plasmid's Addgene catalogue record and pLannotate feature annotations shown in this document.]
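Description:
GFP-LacI-Cyclin B1 ND is a mammalian expression plasmid of about 8.6 kb, built on a GFP-LacI-polylinker backbone. It encodes a three-part fusion protein that recruits human cyclin B1 to defined chromosomal sites. It is propagated in E. coli through a high-copy ColE1/pUC-type origin with ampicillin selection (AmpR under its own bla promoter). An f1 origin is also present. For selection in mammalian cells, an SV40 early promoter drives a neomycin phosphotransferase gene followed by an SV40 polyadenylation signal, which confers G418 resistance. The short bom, HIV-1 LTR, ble, SV40 promoter and lacI fragments in the annotation appear to be backbone remnants or incidental matches rather than functional elements.

The expression cassette uses the CMV immediate early enhancer and promoter, with a T7 promoter just downstream. It drives, in order, EGFP, the E. coli lac repressor (LacI) and the human CCNB1 coding sequence of about 1.3 kb, which was inserted between BamHI and HindIII sites. The cassette ends at the bovine growth hormone polyadenylation signal. LacI binds lac operator sequences, so in cells carrying integrated lacO repeat arrays the fusion concentrates cyclin B1 at that locus, and EGFP makes the tethered spot visible by fluorescence microscopy. "ND" marks a non-degradable cyclin B1 variant, but the record does not state which mutation or alteration blocks its degradation. The stated purpose is to tether non-degradable cyclin B1 to lacO repeats at specific chromatin loci. The associated publication concerns CDK1-mediated phosphorylation of histone H2B and mitotic chromosome segregation.
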