Addgene plasmid #234706: GFP-LacI-Cyclin B1 ND
Purpose: allows tethering of non degradable (ND) cyclin B1 protein to lacO repeats in specific chromatin loci
Depositing lab: Lienhard Schmitz. Depositing organization: Justus Liebig-Universitaet Giessen. Publication: CDK1-mediated phosphorylation at H2B serine 6 is required for mitotic chromosome segregation. Seibert M, Kruger M, Watson NA, Sen O, Daum JR, Slotman JA, Braun T, Houtsmuller AB, Gorbsky GJ, Jacob R, Kracht M, Higgins JMG, Schmitz ML. J Cell Biol. 2019 Apr 1;218(4):1164-1181. doi: 10.1083/jcb.201806057. Epub 2019 Feb 14. PubMed 30765437.
Backbone
  Vector backbone: GFP-LacI-polylinker
  Backbone size w/o insert (bp): 7307
  Total vector size (bp): 8586
  Vector type: Mammalian Expression
  Selectable markers: Neomycin (select with G418)
Growth in bacteria
  Bacterial resistance: Ampicillin, 100 μg/mL
  Growth temperature: 37°C
  Growth strain: DH5alpha
  Copy number: High Copy
Gene/Insert
  Gene/Insert name: Cyclin B1
  Species: H. sapiens (human)
  Insert size (bp): 1300
  Entrez Gene: CCNB1 (a.k.a. CCNB)
  Promoter: CMV
  Cloning method: Restriction Enzyme; 5′ cloning site BamHI (not destroyed); 3′ cloning site HindIII (not destroyed)
  Sequencing primers: 5′ EGFP; 3′ bGH polyA reverse
Terms and licenses: Academic/Nonprofit Terms; Industry Terms: Not Available to Industry
How to cite: GFP-LacI-Cyclin B1 ND was a gift from Lienhard Schmitz (Addgene plasmid # 234706 ; http://n2t.net/addgene:234706 ; RRID:Addgene_234706)
